>Addgene plasmid #77992 | LMTK3 gRNA (BRDN0001148227) | addgene full sequence | sequence record 188794 | Addgene Assembled Sequence
CCCGGGTGCAAAGATGGATAAAGTTTTAAACAGAGAGGAATCTTTGCAGCTAATGGACCTTCTAGGTCTT
GAAAGGAGTGGGAATTGGCTCCGGTGCCCGTCAGTGGGCAGAGCGCACATCGCCCACAGTCCCCGAGAAG
TTGGGGGGAGGGGTCGGCAATTGATCCGGTGCCTAGAGAAGGTGGCGCGGGGTAAACTGGGAAAGTGATG
TCGTGTACTGGCTCCGCCTTTTTCCCGAGGGTGGGGGAGAACCGTATATAAGTGCAGTAGTCGCCGTGAA
CGTTCTTTTTCGCAACGGGTTTGCCGCCAGAACACAGGTAAGTGCCGTGTGTGGTTCCCGCGGGCCTGGC
CTCTTTACGGGTTATGGCCCTTGCGTGCCTTGAATTACTTCCACCTGGCTGCAGTACGTGATTCTTGATC
CCGAGCTTCGGGTTGGAAGTGGGTGGGAGAGTTCGAGGCCTTGCGCTTAAGGAGCCCCTTCGCCTCGTGC
TTGAGTTGAGGCCTGGCCTGGGCGCTGGGGCCGCCGCGTGCGAATCTGGTGGCACCTTCGCGCCTGTCTC
GCTGCTTTCGATAAGTCTCTAGCCATTTAAAATTTTTGATGACCTGCTGCGACGCTTTTTTTCTGGCAAG
ATAGTCTTGTAAATGCGGGCCAAGATCTGCACACTGGTATTTCGGTTTTTGGGGCCGCGGGCGGCGACGG
GGCCCGTGCGTCCCAGCGCACATGTTCGGCGAGGCGGGGCCTGCGAGCGCGGCCACCGAGAATCGGACGG
GGGTAGTCTCAAGCTGGCCGGCCTGCTCTGGTGCCTGGCCTCGCGCCGCCGTGTATCGCCCCGCCCTGGG
CGGCAAGGCTGGCCCGGTCGGCACCAGTTGCGTGAGCGGAAAGATGGCCGCTTCCCGGCCCTGCTGCAGG
GAGCTCAAAATGGAGGACGCGGCGCTCGGGAGAGCGGGCGGGTGAGTCACCCACACAAAGGAAAAGGGCC
TTTCCGTCCTCAGCCGTCGCTTCATGTGACTCCACGGAGTACCGGGCGCCGTCCAGGCACCTCGATTAGT
TCTCGAGCTTTTGGAGTACGTCGTCTTTAGGTTGGGGGGAGGGGTTTTATGCGATGGAGTTTCCCCACAC
TGAGTGGGTGGAGACTGAAGTTAGGCCAGCTTGGCACTTGATGTAATTCTCCTTGGAATTTGCCCTTTTT
GAGTTTGGATCTTGGTTCATTCTCAAGCCTCAGACAGTGGTTCAAAGTTTTTTTCTTCCATTTCAGGTGT
CGTGACGTACGGCCACCATGACCGAGTACAAGCCCACGGTGCGCCTCGCCACCCGCGACGACGTCCCCAG
GGCCGTACGCACCCTCGCCGCCGCGTTCGCCGACTACCCCGCCACGCGCCACACCGTCGATCCGGACCGC
CACATCGAGCGGGTCACCGAGCTGCAAGAACTCTTCCTCACGCGCGTCGGGCTCGACATCGGCAAGGTGT
GGGTCGCGGACGACGGCGCCGCCGTGGCGGTCTGGACCACGCCGGAGAGCGTCGAAGCGGGGGCGGTGTT
CGCCGAGATCGGCCCGCGCATGGCCGAGTTGAGCGGTTCCCGGCTGGCCGCGCAGCAACAGATGGAAGGC
CTCCTGGCGCCGCACCGGCCCAAGGAGCCCGCGTGGTTCCTGGCCACCGTCGGAGTCTCGCCCGACCACC
AGGGCAAGGGTCTGGGCAGCGCCGTCGTGCTCCCCGGAGTGGAGGCGGCCGAGCGCGCCGGGGTGCCCGC
CTTCCTGGAGACCTCCGCGCCCCGCAACCTCCCCTTCTACGAGCGGCTCGGCTTCACCGTCACCGCCGAC
GTCGAGGTGCCCGAAGGACCGCGCACCTGGTGCATGACCCGCAAGCCCGGTGCCTGAACGCGTTAAGTCG
ACAATCAACCTCTGGATTACAAAATTTGTGAAAGATTGACTGGTATTCTTAACTATGTTGCTCCTTTTAC
GCTATGTGGATACGCTGCTTTAATGCCTTTGTATCATGCTATTGCTTCCCGTATGGCTTTCATTTTCTCC
TCCTTGTATAAATCCTGGTTGCTGTCTCTTTATGAGGAGTTGTGGCCCGTTGTCAGGCAACGTGGCGTGG
TGTGCACTGTGTTTGCTGACGCAACCCCCACTGGTTGGGGCATTGCCACCACCTGTCAGCTCCTTTCCGG
GACTTTCGCTTTCCCCCTCCCTATTGCCACGGCGGAACTCATCGCCGCCTGCCTTGCCCGCTGCTGGACA
GGGGCTCGGCTGTTGGGCACTGACAATTCCGTGGTGTTGTCGGGGAAATCATCGTCCTTTCCTTGGCTGC
TCGCCTGTGTTGCCACCTGGATTCTGCGCGGGACGTCCTTCTGCTACGTCCCTTCGGCCCTCAATCCAGC
GGACCTTCCTTCCCGCGGCCTGCTGCCGGCTCTGCGGCCTCTTCCGCGTCTTCGCCTTCGCCCTCAGACG
AGTCGGATCTCCCTTTGGGCCGCCTCCCCGCGTCGACTTTAAGACCAATGACTTACAAGGCAGCTGTAGA
TCTTAGCCACTTTTTAAAAGAAAAGGGGGGACTGGAAGGGCTAATTCACTCCCAACGAAGACAAGATCTG
CTTTTTGCTTGTACTGGGTCTCTCTGGTTAGACCAGATCTGAGCCTGGGAGCTCTCTGGCTAACTAGGGA
ACCCACTGCTTAAGCCTCAATAAAGCTTGCCTTGAGTGCTTCAAGTAGTGTGTGCCCGTCTGTTGTGTGA
CTCTGGTAACTAGAGATCCCTCAGACCCTTTTAGTCAGTGTGGAAAATCTCTAGCAGTACGTATAGTAGT
TCATGTCATCTTATTATTCAGTATTTATAACTTGCAAAGAAATGAATATCAGAGAGTGAGAGGAACTTGT
TTATTGCAGCTTATAATGGTTACAAATAAAGCAATAGCATCACAAATTTCACAAATAAAGCATTTTTTTC
ACTGCATTCTAGTTGTGGTTTGTCCAAACTCATCAATGTATCTTATCATGTCTGGCTCTAGCTATCCCGC
CCCTAACTCCGCCCATCCCGCCCCTAACTCCGCCCAGTTCCGCCCATTCTCCGCCCCATGGCTGACTAAT
TTTTTTTATTTATGCAGAGGCCGAGGCCGCCTCGGCCTCTGAGCTATTCCAGAAGTAGTGAGGAGGCTTT
TTTGGAGGCCTAGGGACGTACCCAATTCGCCCTATAGTGAGTCGTATTACGCGCGCTCACTGGCCGTCGT
TTTACAACGTCGTGACTGGGAAAACCCTGGCGTTACCCAACTTAATCGCCTTGCAGCACATCCCCCTTTC
GCCAGCTGGCGTAATAGCGAAGAGGCCCGCACCGATCGCCCTTCCCAACAGTTGCGCAGCCTGAATGGCG
AATGGG
[124 nt withheld, positions 3367-3490]
C
[91 nt withheld, positions 3492-3582]
A
[49 nt withheld, positions 3584-3632]
CCTTTGACGTTGGAGTCCACGTTCTTT
[37 nt withheld, positions 3660-3696]
ACCCTATCTCGGTCTATTCTTTTGATTTATAAGGGATTTTGCCGATTTCGGCCTATTGGTTAAAAAATGA
GCTGATTTAACAAAAATTTAACGCGAATTTTAACAAAATATTAACGCTTACAATTTAGGTGGCACTTTTC
GGGGAAATGTGCGCGGAACCCCTATTTGTTTATTTTTCTAAATACATTCAAATATGTATCCGCTCATGAG
ACAATAACCCTGATAAATGCTTCAATAATATTGAAAAAGGAAGAGTATGAGTATTCAACATTTCCGTGTC
GCCCTTATTCCCTTTTTTGCGGCATTTTGCCTTCCTGTTTTTGCTCACCCAGAAACGCTGGTGAAAGTAA
AAGATGCTGAAGATCAGTTGGGTGCACGAGTGGGTTACATCGAACTGGATCTCAACAGCGGTAAGATCCT
TGAGAGTTTTCGCCCCGAAGAACGTTTTCCAATGATGAGCACTTTTAAAGTTCTGCTATGTGGCGCGGTA
TTATCCCGTATTGACGCCGGGCAAGAGCAACTCGGTCGCCGCATACACTATTCTCAGAATGACTTGGTTG
AGTACTCACCAGTCACAGAAAAGCATCTTACGGATGGCATGACAGTAAGAGAATTATGCAGTGCTGCCAT
AACCATGAGTGATAACACTGCGGCCAACTTACTTCTGACAACGATCGGAGGACCGAAGGAGCTAACCGCT
TTTTTGCACAACATGGGGGATCATGTAACTCGCCTTGATCGTTGGGAACCGGAGCTGAATGAAGCCATAC
CAAACGACGAGCGTGACACCACGATGCCTGTAGCAATGGCAACAACGTTGCGCAAACTATTAACTGGCGA
ACTACTTACTCTAGCTTCCCGGCAACAATTAATAGACTGGATGGAGGCGGATAAAGTTGCAGGACCACTT
CTGCGCTCGGCCCTTCCGGCTGGCTGGTTTATTGCTGATAAATCTGGAGCCGGTGAGCGTGGGTCTCGCG
GTATCATTGCAGCACTGGGGCCAGATGGTAAGCCCTCCCGTATCGTAGTTATCTACACGACGGGGAGTCA
GGCAACTATGGATGAACGAAATAGACAGATCGCTGAGATAGGTGCCTCACTGATTAAGCATTGGTAACTG
TCAGACCAAGTTTACTCATATATACTTTAGATTGATTTAAAACTTCATTTTTAATTTAAAAGGATCTAGG
TGAAGATCCTTTTTGATAATCTCATGACCAAAATCCCTTAACGTGAGTTTTCGTTCCACTGAGCGTCAGA
CCCCGTAGAAAAGATCAAAGGATCTTCTTGAGATCCTTTTTTTCTGCGCGTAATCTGCTGCTTGCAAACA
AAAAAACCACCGCTACCAGCGGTGGTTTGTTTGCCGGATCAAGAGCTACCAACTCTTTTTCCGAAGGTAA
CTGGCTTCAGCAGAGCGCAGATACCAAATACTGTTCTTCTAGTGTAGCCGTAGTTAGGCCACCACTTCAA
GAACTCTGTAGCACCGCCTACATACCTCGCTCTGCTAATCCTGTTACCAGTGGCTGCTGCCAGTGGCGAT
AAGTCGTGTCTTACCGGGTTGGACTCAAGACGATAGTTACCGGATAAGGCGCAGCGGTCGGGCTGAACGG
GGGGTTCGTGCACACAGCCCAGCTTGGAGCGAACGACCTACACCGAACTGAGATACCTACAGCGTGAGCT
ATGAGAAAGCGCCACGCTTCCCGAAGGGAGAAAGGCGGACAGGTATCCGGTAAGCGGCAGGGTCGGAACA
GGAGAGCGCACGAGGGAGCTTCCAGGGGGAAACGCCTGGTATCTTTATAGTCCTGTCGGGTTTCGCCACC
TCTGACTTGAGCGTCGATTTTTGTGATGCTCGTCAGGGGGGCGGAGCCTATGGAAAAACGCCAGCAACGC
GGCCTTTTTACGGTTCCTGGCCTTTTGCTGGCCTTTTGCTCACATGTTCTTTCCTGCGTTATCCCCTGAT
TCTGTGGATAACCGTATTACCGCCTTTGAGTGAGCTGATACCGCTCGCCGCAGCCGAACGACCGAGCGCA
GCGAGTCAGTGAGCGAGGAAGCGGAAGAGCGCCCAATACGCAAACCGCCTCTCCCCGCGCGTTGGCCGAT
TCATTAATGCAGCTGGCACGACAGGTTTCCCGACTGGAAAGCGGGCAGTGAGCGCAACGCAATTAATGTG
AGTTAGCTCACTCATTAGGCACCCCAGGCTTTACACTTTATGCTTCCGGCTCGTATGTTGTGTGGAATTG
TGAGCGGATAACAATTTCACACAGGAAACAGCTATGACCATGATTACGCCAAGCGCGCAATTAACCCTCA
CTAAAGGGAACAAAAGCTGGAGCTGCAAGCTTAATGTAGTCTTATGCAATACTCTTGTAGTCTTGCAACA
TGGTAACGATGAGTTAGCAACATGCCTTACAAGGAGAGAAAAAGCACCGTGCATGCCGATTGGTGGAAGT
AAGGTGGTACGATCGTGCCTTATTAGGAAGGCAACAGACGGGTCTGACATGGATTGGACGAACCACTGAA
TTGCCGCATTGCAGAGATATTGTATTTAAGTGCCTAGCTCGATACATAAACGGGTCTCTCTGGTTAGACC
AGATCTGAGCCTGGGAGCTCTCTGGCTAACTAGGGAACCCACTGCTTAAGCCTCAATAAAGCTTGCCTTG
AGTGCTTCAAGTAGTGTGTGCCCGTCTGTTGTGTGACTCTGGTAACTAGAGATCCCTCAGACCCTTTTAG
TCAGTGTGGAAAATCTCTAGCAGTGGCGCCCGAACAGGGACTTGAAAGCGAAAGGGAAACCAGAGGAGCT
CTCTCGACGCAGGACTCGGCTTGCTGAAGCGCGCACGGCAAGAGGCGAGGGGCGGCGACTGGTGAGTACG
CCAAAAATTTTGACTAGCGGAGGCTAGAAGGAGAGAGATGGGTGCGAGAGCGTCAGTATTAAGCGGGGGA
GAATTAGATCGCGATGGGAAAAAATTCGGTTAAGGCCAGGGGGAAAGAAAAAATATAAATTAAAACATAT
AGTATGGGCAAGCAGGGAGCTAGAACGATTCGCAGTTAATCCTGGCCTGTTAGAAACATCAGAAGGCTGT
AGACAAATACTGGGACAGCTACAACCATCCCTTCAGACAGGATCAGAAGAACTTAGATCATTATATAATA
CAGTAGCAACCCTCTATTGTGTGCATCAAAGGATAGAGATAAAAGACACCAAGGAAGCTTTAGACAAGAT
AGAGGAAGAGCAAAACAAAAGTAAGACCACCGCACAGCAAGCGGCCGCTGATCTTCAGACCTGGAGGAGG
AGATATGAGGGACAATTGGAGAAGTGAATTATATAAATATAAAGTAGTAAAAATTGAACCATTAGGAGTA
GCACCCACCAAGGCAAAGAGAAGAGTGGTGCAGAGAGAAAAAAGAGCAGTGGGAATAGGAGCTTTGTTCC
TTGGGTTCTTGGGAGCAGCAGGAAGCACTATGGGCGCAGCGTCAATGACGCTGACGGTACAGGCCAGACA
ATTATTGTCTGGTATAGTGCAGCAGCAGAACAATTTGCTGAGGGCTATTGAGGCGCAACAGCATCTGTTG
CAACTCACAGTCTGGGGCATCAAGCAGCTCCAGGCAAGAATCCTGGCTGTGGAAAGATACCTAAAGGATC
AACAGCTCCTGGGGATTTGGGGTTGCTCTGGAAAACTCATTTGCACCACTGCTGTGCCTTGGAATGCTAG
TTGGAGTAATAAATCTCTGGAACAGATTTGGAATCACACGACCTGGATGGAGTGGGACAGAGAAATTAAC
AATTACACAAGCTTAATACACTCCTTAATTGAAGAATCGCAAAACCAGCAAGAAAAGAATGAACAAGAAT
TATTGGAATTAGATAAATGGGCAAGTTTGTGGAATTGGTTTAACATAACAAATTGGCTGTGGTATATAAA
ATTATTCATAATGATAGTAGGAGGCTTGGTAGGTTTAAGAATAGTTTTTGCTGTACTTTCTATAGTGAAT
AGAGTTAGGCAGGGATATTCACCATTATCGTTTCAGACCCACCTCCCAACCCCGAGGGGACCCAGAGAGG
GCCTATTTCCCATGATTCCTTCATATTTGCATATACGATACAAGGCTGTTAGAGAGATAATTAGAATTAA
TTTGACTGTAAACACAAAGATATTAGTACAAAATACGTGACGTAGAAAGTAATAATTTCTTGGGTAGTTT
GCAGTTTTAAAATTATGTTTTAAAATGGACTATCATATGCTTACCGTAACTTGAAAGTATTTCGATTTCT
TGGCTTTATATATCTTGTGGAAAGGACGAAACACCGCCCGTAGTCTCCGATGCGCAGTTTTAGAGCTAGA
AATAGCAAGTTAAAATAAGGCTAGTCCGTTATCAACTTGAAAAAGTGGCACCGAGTCGGTGCTTTTTTAA
GCTTGGCGTAACTAGATCTTGAGACAAATGGCAGTATTCATCCACAATTTTAAAAGAAAAGGGGGGATTG
GGGGGTACAGTGCAGGGGAAAGAATAGTAGACATAATAGCAACAGACATACAAACTAAAGAATTACAAAA
ACAAATTACAAAAATTCAAAATTTTCGGGTTTATTACAGGGACAGCAGAGATCCACTTTGGCGCCGGCTC
GAGGGGG
Features (pLannotate 1.2.2; 29 found; start..end, strand, type, name):
     14..80      +  CDS            small t antigen (fragment): SV40 (simian virus 40) small t antigen
    106..317     +  promoter       EF-1α core promoter: core promoter for human elongation factor EF-1α
    318..1256    +  intron         EF-1α intron A: intron upstream of the start codon of human EF-1α
   1278..1877    +  CDS            PuroR (fragment): puromycin N-acetyltransferase; pac from Streptomyces; confers resistance to puromycin
   1893..2481    +  misc_feature   WPRE: woodchuck hepatitis virus posttranscriptional regulatory element
   2532..2551    +  misc_feature   cPPT/CTS (fragment): central polypurine tract and central termination sequence of HIV-1
   2553..2786    +  LTR            3' LTR (ΔU3): self-inactivating 3' long terminal repeat (LTR) from HIV-1
   2864..2985    +  polyA_signal   SV40 poly(A) signal: SV40 polyadenylation signal
   3025..3160    +  rep_origin     SV40 ori: SV40 origin of replication
   3181..3199    -  promoter       T7 promoter: promoter for bacteriophage T7 RNA polymerase
   3207..3362    +  CDS            lacZα (fragment): LacZα fragment of β-galactosidase; lacZ fragment
   3367..3795    +  rep_origin     f1 ori (sequence partly withheld): f1 bacteriophage origin of replication; arrow indicates direction of (+) strand synthesis
   3848..3952    +  promoter       AmpR promoter: bla
   3953..4813    +  CDS            AmpR: β-lactamase; bla; confers resistance to ampicillin, carbenicillin, and related antibiotics
   4984..5572    +  rep_origin     ori: high-copy-number ColE1/pMB1/pBR322/pUC origin of replication
   5755..5847    +  CDS            lacI (fragment): lac repressor; lacI; The lac repressor binds to the lac operator to inhibit transcription in E. coli. This inhibition can be relieved by adding lactose or isopropyl-β-D-thiogalactopyranoside (IPTG).
   5860..5881    +  protein_bind   CAP binding site: CAP binding activates transcription in the presence of cAMP. E. coli catabolite activator protein
   5896..5926    +  promoter       lac promoter: promoter for the E. coli lac operon
   5934..5950    +  protein_bind   lac operator: The lac repressor binds to the lac operator to inhibit transcription in E. coli. This inhibition can be relieved by adding lactose or isopropyl-β-D-thiogalactopyranoside (IPTG). lac repressor encoded by lacI
   5995..6013    +  promoter       T3 promoter: promoter for bacteriophage T3 RNA polymerase
   6041..6267    +  promoter       RSV promoter: Rous sarcoma virus enhancer/promoter
   6268..6448    +  LTR            5' LTR (truncated): truncated 5' long terminal repeat (LTR) from HIV-1
   6495..6620    +  misc_feature   HIV-1 Ψ: packaging signal of human immunodeficiency virus type 1
   6604..6967    +  CDS            HIV-1 gag (fragment): gag protein from human immunodeficiency virus 1; gag
   7113..7346    +  misc_feature   RRE: The Rev response element (RRE) of HIV-1 allows for Rev-dependent mRNA export from the nucleus to the cytoplasm.
   7723..7749    +  CDS            Rev (fragment): human immunodeficiency virus 1 (HIV-1) Rev protein; rev; enhances nuclear export of unspliced and incompletely spliced viral mRNAs
   7753..7993    +  promoter       U6 promoter: RNA polymerase III promoter for human U6 snRNA
   8023..8098    +  misc_RNA       gRNA scaffold: guide RNA scaffold for the Streptococcus pyogenes CRISPR/Cas9 system
   8154..8271    +  misc_feature   cPPT/CTS: central polypurine tract and central termination sequence of HIV-1
