[The description below was written by a language model from this plasmid's Addgene catalogue record and pLannotate feature annotations shown in this document.]
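Description:
LMTK3 gRNA (BRDN0001148227) is a third-generation lentiviral guide RNA plasmid built on the lentiGuide-Puro backbone and designed to direct Streptococcus pyogenes Cas9 to the human LMTK3 gene (lemur tyrosine kinase 3, also known as LMR3 or TYKLM3). It is propagated in E. coli as a high-copy plasmid through a ColE1/pUC-type origin with ampicillin selection from the β-lactamase gene. The backbone also carries an f1 origin, an SV40 origin and poly(A) signal, and remnants of lac and phage promoter elements that play no role in the payload.

The lentiviral transfer cassette begins with an RSV promoter fused to a truncated HIV-1 5' LTR, which makes genomic RNA production Tat-independent. It is followed by the Ψ packaging signal with a partial gag sequence, the Rev response element for nuclear export of the unspliced genome, and a cPPT/CTS. It ends in a ΔU3 self-inactivating 3' LTR.

Within this unit, a human U6 RNA polymerase III promoter drives the 20-nt LMTK3 spacer joined to the S. pyogenes gRNA scaffold. A separate EF-1α core promoter with its intron A expresses puromycin N-acetyltransferase for selection of transduced mammalian cells, and a downstream WPRE enhances expression.

The plasmid does not encode Cas9, so it must be used with a separate Cas9 vector or in cells that already express Cas9. The guide was designed against the LMTK3 reference transcript and belongs to a human kinome gRNA collection. It is suited to knockout of LMTK3 in human cells after viral packaging with helper plasmids supplied in trans.
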