Addgene plasmid #77992: LMTK3 gRNA (BRDN0001148227)
Purpose: 3rd generation lentiviral gRNA plasmid targeting human LMTK3
Depositing lab: John Doench & David Root. Depositing organization: Broad Institute. Publication: Optimized sgRNA design to maximize activity and minimize off-target effects of CRISPR-Cas9. Doench JG, Fusi N, Sullender M, Hegde M, Vaimberg EW, Donovan KF, Smith I, Tothova Z, Wilen C, Orchard R, Virgin HW, Listgarten J, Root DE. Nat Biotechnol. 2016 Jan 18. doi: 10.1038/nbt.3437. PubMed 26780180.
Backbone
  Vector backbone: lentiGuide-Puro
  Backbone manufacturer: Zhang Lab (Addgene plasmid # 52963)
  Vector type: Mammalian Expression, Lentiviral, CRISPR
  Selectable markers: Puromycin
Growth in bacteria
  Bacterial resistance: Ampicillin, 100 μg/mL
  Growth temperature: 37°C
  Growth strain: DH5alpha
  Copy number: High Copy
Gene/Insert
  Gene/Insert name: LMTK3 (alt names: LMTK3; NM_001080434.1)
  gRNA/shRNA sequence: CCCGTAGTCTCCGATGCGCA
  Species: H. sapiens (human)
  Entrez Gene: LMTK3 (a.k.a. LMR3, TYKLM3, KIAA1883)
  Promoter: hU6
  Cloning method: Unknown
  Sequencing primers: 5′ U6-F; 3′ pS2-R
Terms and licenses: Academic/Nonprofit Terms; Industry Terms: Not Available to Industry
Depositor comments: The gRNA was designed to target the following Genbank reference sequence(s): NM_001080434.1. Note that this plasmid does NOT contain Cas9. It should be used in conjunction with lentiCas9-Blast (Addgene #52962) or otherwise with cell lines already expressing Cas9. Browse the full kinome gRNA library at http://www.addgene.org/pooled-library/broadgpp-human-kinome/ or visit http://www.broadinstitute.org/rnai/public/ for detailed protocols and information.
How to cite: LMTK3 gRNA (BRDN0001148227) was a gift from John Doench & David Root (Addgene plasmid # 77992 ; http://n2t.net/addgene:77992 ; RRID:Addgene_77992)
