>Addgene plasmid #77992 | LMTK3 gRNA (BRDN0001148227) | depositor partial sequence | sequence record 145451 | Target Sequence
CCCGTAGTCTCCGATGCGCA
