>Addgene plasmid #77992 | LMTK3 gRNA (BRDN0001148227) | addgene partial sequence | sequence record 188793 | hU6-F
ATACGTGACGTAGAAAGTAATAATTTCTTGGGTAGTTTGCAGTTTTAAAATTATGTTTTAAAATGGACTA
TCATATGCTTACCGTAACTTGAAAGTATTTCGATTTCTTGGCTTTATATATCTTGTGGAAAGGACGAAAC
ACCGCCCGTAGTCTCCGATGCGCAGTTTTAGAGCTAGAAATAGCAAGTTAAAATAAGGCTAGTCCGTTAT
CAACTTGAAAAAGTGGCACCGAGTCGGTGCTTTTTTAAGCTTGGCGTAACTAGATCTTGAGACAAATGGC
AGTATTCATCCACAATTTTAAAAGAAAAGGGGGGATTGGGGGGTACAGTGCAGGGGAAAGAATAGTAGAC
ATAATAGCAACAGACATACAAACTAAAGAATTACAAAAACAAATTACAAAAATTCAAAATTTTCGGGTTT
ATTACAGGGACAGCAGAGATCCACTTTGGCGCCGGCTCGAGGGGGCCCGGGTGCAAAGATGGATAAAGTT
TTAAACAGAGAGGAATCTTTGCAGCTAATGGACCTTCTAGGTCTTGAAAGGAGTGGGAATTGGCTCCGGT
GCCCGTCAGT
